>Addgene plasmid #194526 | pRSII41H | addgene full sequence | sequence record 380566 | Addgene NGS Result
TAGCTGCGCCGATGGTTTCTACAAAGATCGTTATGTTTATCGGCACTTTGCATCGGCCGCGCTCCCGATT
CCGGAAGTGCTTGACATTGGGGAATTCAGCGAGAGCCTGACCTATTGCATCTCCCGCCGTGCACAGGGTG
TCACGTTGCAAGACCTGCCTGAAACCGAACTGCCCGCTGTTCTGCAGCCGGTCGCGGAGGCCATGGATGC
GATCGCTGCGGCCGATCTTAGCCAGACGAGCGGGTTCGGCCCATTCGGACCGCAAGGAATCGGTCAATAC
ACTACGTGGCGTGATTTCATATGCGCGATTGCTGATCCCCATGTGTATCACTGGCAAACTGTGATGGACG
ACACCGTCAGTGCGTCCGTCGCGCAGGCTCTCGATGAGCTGATGCTTTGGGCCGAGGACTGCCCCGAAGT
CCGGCACCTCGTGCACGCGGATTTCGGCTCCAACAATGTCCTGACGGACAATGGCCGCATAACAGCGGTC
ATTGACTGGAGCGAGGCGATGTTCGGGGATTCCCAATACGAGGTCGCCAACATCTTCTTCTGGAGACCGT
GGTTGGCTTGTATGGAGCAGCAGACGCGCTACTTCGAGCGGAGGCATCCGGAGCTTGCAGGATCGCCGCG
GCTCCGGGCGTATATGCTCCGCATTGGTCTTGACCAACTCTATCAGAGCTTGGTTGACGGCAATTTCGAT
GATGCAGCTTGGGCGCAGGGTCGATGCGACGCAATCGTCCGATCCGAAGCCGGGACTGTCGGGCGTACAC
AAATCGCCCGCAGAAGCGCGGCCGTCTGGACCGATGGCTGTGTAGAAGTACTCGCCGATAGTGGAAACCG
ACGCCCCAGCACTCGTCCGAGGGCAAAGGAATAATCAGTACTGACAATAAAAAGATTCTTGTTTTCAAGA
ACTTGTCATTTGTATAGTTTTTTTATATTGTAGTTGTTCTATTTTAATCAAATGTTAGCGTGATTTATAT
TTTTTTTCGCCTCGACATCATCTGCCCAGATGCGAAGTTAAGTGCGCAGAAAGTAATATCATGCGTCAAT
CGTATGTGAATGCTGGTCGCTATACTGCTGTCGATTCGATACTAACGCCGCCATCCAGTGTCTATGCGGT
GTGAAATACCGCACAGATGCGTAAGGAGAAAATACCGCATCAGGAAATTGTAAGCGTTAATATTTTGTTA
AAATTCGCGTTAAACTTTTGTTAAATCAGCTCATTTTTTAACCAATAGGCCGAAATCGGCAAAATCCCTT
ATAAATCAAAAGAATAGACCGAGATAGGGT
[37 nt withheld, positions 1291-1327]
AAAGAACGTGGACTCCAACGTCAAAGG
[49 nt withheld, positions 1355-1403]
T
[91 nt withheld, positions 1405-1495]
G
[119 nt withheld, positions 1497-1615]
TGCGTCCATTCGCCATTCAGGCTGCGCAACTGTTGGGAAGGGCGATCGGTGCGGGCCTCTTCGCTATTAC
GCCAGCTGGCGAAAGGGGGATGTGCTGCAAGGCGATTAAGTTGGGTAACGCCAGGGTTTTCCCAGTCACG
ACGTTGTAAAACGACGGCCAGTGAGCGCGCGTAATACGACTCACTATAGGGCGAATTGGGTACCGGGCCC
CCCCTCGAGGTCGACGGTATCGATAAGCTTGATATCGAATTCCTGCAGCCCGGGGGATCCACTAGTTCTA
GAGCGGCCGCCACCGCGGTGGAGCTCCAGCTTTTGTTCCCTTTAGTGAGGGTTAATTGCGCGCTTGGCGT
AATCATGGTCATAGCTGTTTCCTGTGTGAAATTGTTATCCGCTCACAATTCCACACAACATACGAGCCGG
AAGCATAAAGTGTAAAGCCTGAGGTGCCTAATGAGTGAGCTAACTCACATTAATTGCGTTGCGCTCACTG
CCCGCTTTCCAGTCGGGAAACCTGTCGTGCCAGCTGCATTAATGAATCGGCCAACGCGCGGGGAGAGGCG
GTTTGCGTATTGGGCGCTCTTCCGCTTCCTCGCTCACTGACTCGCTGCGCTCGGTCGTTCGGCTGCGGCG
AGCGGTATCAGCTCACTCAAAGGCGGTAATACGGTTATCCACAGAATCAGGGGATAACGCAGGAAAGAAC
ATGTGAGCAAAAGGCCAGCAAAAGGCCAGGAACCGTAAAAAGGCCGCGTTGCTGGCGTTTTTCCATAGGC
TCCGCCCCCCTGACGAGCATCACAAAAATCGACGCTCAAGTCAGAGGTGGCGAAACCCGACAGGACTATA
AAGATACCAGGCGTTTCCCCCTGGAAGCTCCCTCGTGCGCTCTCCTGTTCCGACCCTGCCGCTTACCGGA
TACCTGTCCGCCTTTCTCCCTTCGGGAAGCGTGGCGCTTTCTCATAGCTCACGCTGTAGGTATCTCAGTT
CGGTGTAGGTCGTTCGCTCCAAGCTGGGCTGTGTGCACGAACCCCCCGTTCAGCCCGACCGCTGCGCCTT
ATCCGGTAACTATCGTCTTGAGTCCAACCCGGTAAGACACGACTTATCGCCACTGGCAGCAGCCACTGGT
AACAGGATTAGCAGAGCGAGGTATGTAGGCGGTGCTACAGAGTTCTTGAAGTGGTGGCCTAACTACGGCT
ACACTAGAAGAACAGTATTTGGTATCTGCGCTCTGCTGAAGCCAGTTACCTTCGGAAAAAGAGTTGGTAG
CTCTTGATCCGGCAAACAAACCACCGCTGGTAGCGGTGGTTTTTTTGTTTGCAAGCAGCAGATTACGCGC
AGAAAAAAAGGATCTCAAGAAGATCCTTTGATCTTTTCTACGGGGTCTGACGCTCAGTGGAACGAAAACT
CACGTTAAGGGATTTTGGTCATGAGATTATCAAAAAGGATCTTCACCTAGATCCTTTTAAATTAAAAATG
ATGTTTTAAATCAATCTAAAGTATATATGAGTAAACTTGGTCTGACAGTTACCAATGCTTAATCAGTGAG
GCACCTATCTCAGCGATCTGTCTATTTCGTTCATCCATAGTTGCCTGACTCCCCGTCGTGTAGATAACTA
CGATACGGGAGGGCTTACCATCTGGCCCCAGTGCTGCAATGATACCGCGAGACCCACGCTCACCGGCTCC
AGATTTATCAGCAATAAACCAGCCAGCCGGAAGGGCCGAGCGCAGAAGTGGTCCTGCAACTTTATCCGCC
TCCATCCAGTCTATTAATTGTTGCCGGGAAGCTAGAGTAAGTAGTTCGCCAGTTAATAGTTTGCGCAACG
TTGTTGCCATTGCTACAGGCATCGTGGTGTCACGCTCGTCGTTTGGTATGGCTTCATTCAGCTCCGGTTC
CCAACGATCAAGGCGAGTTACATGATCCCCCATGTTGTGCAAAAAAGCGGTTAGCTCCTTCGGTCCTCCG
ATCGTTGTCAGAAGTAAGTTGGCCGCAGTGTTATCACTCATGGTTATGGCAGCACTGCATAATTCTCTTA
CTGTCATGCCATCCGTAAGATGCTTTTCTGTGACTGGTGAGTACTCAACCAAGTCATTCTGAGAATAGTG
TATGCGGCGACCGAGTTGCTCTTGCCCGGCGTCAATACGGGATAATACCGCGCCACATAGCAGAACTTTA
AAAGTGCTCATCATTGGAAAACGTTCTTCGGGGCGAAAACTCTCAAGGATCTTACCGCTGTTGAGATCCA
GTTCGATGTAACCCACTCGTGCACCCAACTGATCTTCAGCATCTTTTACTTTCACCAGCGTTTCTGGGTG
AGCAAAAACAGGAAGGCAAAATGCCGCAAAAAAGGGAATAAGGGCGACACGGAAATGTTGAATACTCATA
CTCTTCCTTTTTCAATATTATTGAAGCATTTATCAGGGTTATTGTCTCATGAGCGGATACATATTTGAAT
GTATTTAGAAAAATAAACAAATAGGGGTTCCGCGCACATTTCCCCGAAAAGTGCCACCTGGGTCCTTTTC
ATCACGTGCTATAAAAATAATTATAATTTAAATTTTTTAATATAAATATATAAATTAAAAATAGAAAGTA
AAAAAGGAAATTAAAGAAAAAATAGTTTTTGTTTTCCGAAGATGTAAAAGACTCTAGGGGGATCGCCAAC
AAATACTACCTTTTATCTTGCTCTTCCTGCTCTCAGGTATTAATGCCGAATTGTTTCATCTTGTCTGTGT
AGAAGACCACACACGAAAATCCTGTGATTTTACATTTTACTTATCGTTAATCGAATGTATATCTATTTAA
TCTGCTTTTCTTGTCTAATAAATATATATGTAAAGTACGCTTTTTGTTGAAATTTTTTAAACCTTTGTTT
ATTTTTTTTTCTTCATTCCGTAACTCTTCTACCTTCTTTATTTACTTTCTAAAATCCAAATACAAAACAT
AAAAATAAATAAACACAGAGTAAATTCCCAAATTATTCCATCATTAAAAGATACGAGGCGCGTGTAAGTT
ACAGGCAAGCGATCCGTCTAAGAAACCATTATTATCATGACATTAACCTATAAAAATAGGCGTATCACGA
GGCCCTTTCGTCTCGCGCGTTTCGGTGATGACGGTGAAAACCTCTGACACATGCAGCTCCCGGAGACGGT
CACAGCTTGTCTGTAAGCGGATGCCGGGAGCAGACAAGCCCGTCAGGGCGCGTCAGCGGGTGTTGGCGGG
TGTCGGGGCTGGCTTAACTATGCGGCATCAGAGCAGATTGTACTGAGAGTGCACCATACCACCTTAGCTT
GCCTCGTCCCCGCCGGGTCACCCGGCCAGCGACATGGAGGCCCAGAATACCCTCCTTGACAGTCTTGACG
TGCGCAGCTCAGGGGCATGATGTGACTGTCGCCCGTACATTTAGCCCATACATCCCCATGTATAATCATT
TGCATCCATACATTTTGATGGCCGCACGGCGCGAAGCAAAAATTACGGCTCCTCGCTGCGGACCTGCGAG
CAGGGAAACGCTCCCCTCACAGACGCGTTGAATTGTCCCCACGCCGCGCCCCTGTAGAGAAATATAAAAG
GTTAGGATTTGCCACTGAGGTTCTTCTTTCATATACTTCCTTTTAAAATCTTGCTAGGATACAGTTCTCA
CATCACATCCGAACATAAACAACCATGGGTAAAAAGCCTGAACTCACCGCGACGTCTGTCGAGAAGTTTC
TGATCGAAAAGTTCGACAGCGTCTCCGACCTGATGCAGCTCTCGGAGGGCGAAGAATCTCGTGCTTTCAG
CTTCGATGTAGGAGGGCGTGGATATGTCCTGCGGGTAAA
Features (pLannotate 1.2.2; 18 found; start..end, strand, type, name):
    880..1077    +  terminator     TEF terminator: Ashbya gossypii TEF terminator
   1113..1164    +  misc_feature   bom (fragment): basis of mobility region from pBR322
   1165..1620    -  rep_origin     f1 ori (sequence partly withheld): f1 bacteriophage origin of replication; arrow indicates direction of (+) strand synthesis
   1624..1779    -  CDS            lacZα (fragment): LacZα fragment of β-galactosidase; lacZ fragment
   1787..1805    +  promoter       T7 promoter: promoter for bacteriophage T7 RNA polymerase
   1814..1921    -  misc_feature   MCS: pBluescript multiple cloning site
   1934..1952    -  promoter       T3 promoter: promoter for bacteriophage T3 RNA polymerase
   1997..2013    -  protein_bind   lac operator: The lac repressor binds to the lac operator to inhibit transcription in E. coli. This inhibition can be relieved by adding lactose or isopropyl-β-D-thiogalactopyranoside (IPTG). lac repressor encoded by lacI
   2021..2051    -  promoter       lac promoter: promoter for the E. coli lac operon
   2066..2087    -  protein_bind   CAP binding site: CAP binding activates transcription in the presence of cAMP. E. coli catabolite activator protein
   2100..2192    -  CDS            lacI (fragment): lac repressor; lacI; The lac repressor binds to the lac operator to inhibit transcription in E. coli. This inhibition can be relieved by adding lactose or isopropyl-β-D-thiogalactopyranoside (IPTG).
   2375..2963    -  rep_origin     ori: high-copy-number ColE1/pMB1/pBR322/pUC origin of replication
   3134..3994    -  CDS            AmpR: β-lactamase; bla; confers resistance to ampicillin, carbenicillin, and related antibiotics
   3995..4099    -  promoter       AmpR promoter: bla
   4136..4639    +  misc_feature   CEN/ARS: S. cerevisiae CEN6 centromere fused to an autonomously replicating sequence
   4707..4742    +  CDS            rop (fragment): Rop protein, which maintains plasmids at low copy number; rop
   4844..4893    +  misc_feature   bom (fragment): basis of mobility region from pBR322
   4936..1077    +  gene           hphMX6 (across the origin): yeast selectable marker conferring hygromycin resistance
