[The description below was written by a language model from this plasmid's Addgene catalogue record and pLannotate feature annotations shown in this document.]
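Description:
pRSII41H is an empty yeast–E. coli shuttle vector derived from the pRSII416 backbone, in which selection in yeast relies on a dominant drug marker rather than an auxotrophic one. The annotated 5,434-nt sequence carries an hphMX6 cassette, which spans the numbering origin and ends in the Ashbya gossypii TEF terminator. This cassette confers hygromycin B resistance, so the plasmid can be maintained in prototrophic, wild or industrial yeast strains that lack the usual nutritional markers. Maintenance in yeast depends on a CEN/ARS element (the S. cerevisiae CEN6 centromere fused to an autonomously replicating sequence), which keeps the plasmid at low copy and segregating stably. This is the sense in which the record describes it as a low-copy vector. In E. coli it is propagated through a ColE1/pUC-type origin and selected with ampicillin through the AmpR β-lactamase gene and its own promoter. An f1 origin is also present and allows production of single-stranded DNA with helper phage.

No insert is present. The cloning region is the pBluescript multiple cloning site, flanked by opposing T7 and T3 promoters and embedded in a lacZα fragment downstream of the lac promoter, lac operator and CAP binding site. This arrangement is the one conventionally used for blue/white screening of recombinants and for in vitro transcription or sequencing from either side. The feature table shows no yeast promoter or terminator flanking the cloning site, so any expressed gene would need to bring its own regulatory sequences. Short annotated fragments of bom, rop and lacI appear to be backbone remnants rather than functional parts. The vector is intended as a general-purpose low-copy backbone for cloning and gene complementation or expression work in diverse yeasts.
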