Addgene plasmid #194526: pRSII41H
Purpose: (Empty Backbone) Low copy vector backbone with hygromycin B selectivity, contains MCS
Depositing lab: Patrick Gibney. Depositing organization: Cornell University. Publication: Auxotrophy-Independent Plasmid Shuttle Vectors for Applications in Diverse Yeasts. Smith JR, Sislak CD, Fernandez Mendoza P, Carmichael L, Lewis AG, Chen A, Jiang GZ, Gibney PA. Appl Microbiol. 2024; 4(1):453-469. doi: 10.3390/applmicrobiol4010031.
Backbone
  Vector backbone: pRSII416
  Vector type: Yeast Expression
  Selectable markers: Hygromycin B
Growth in bacteria
  Bacterial resistance: Ampicillin, 100 μg/mL
  Growth temperature: 37°C
  Growth strain: DH5alpha
  Copy number: Low Copy
Gene/Insert
  Gene/Insert name: None
Terms and licenses: Academic/Nonprofit Terms; Industry Terms: Not Available to Industry
How to cite: pRSII41H was a gift from Patrick Gibney (Addgene plasmid # 194526 ; http://n2t.net/addgene:194526 ; RRID:Addgene_194526)
